>Addgene plasmid #130281 | pAAV_COL4A3_self-cleavingCas9 | addgene full sequence | sequence record 261129 | Addgene NGS Result
AGCGCCCAATACGCAAACCGCCTCTCCCCGCGCGTTGGCCGATTCATTAATGCAGCTGGCACGACAGGTT
TCCCGACTGGAAAGCGGGCAGTGAGCGCAACGCAATTAATGTGAGTTAGCTCACTCATTAGGCACCCCAG
GCTTTACACTTTATGCTTCCGGCTCGTATGTTGTGTGGAATTGTGAGCGGATAACAATTTCACACAGGAA
ACAGCTATGACCATGATTACGCCAGATTTAATTAAGGCCTTAATTAGGCTGCGCGCTCGCTCGCTCACTG
AGGCCGCCCGGGCAAAGCCCGGGCGTCGGGCGACCTTTGGTCGCCCGGCCTCAGTGAGCGAGCGAGCGCG
CAGAGAGGGAGTGGCCAACTCCATCACTAGGGGTTCCTTGTAGTTAATGATTAACCCGCCATGCTACTTA
TCTACGTAGCCATGCTCTAGGAAGATCGGAATTCGCCCTTAAGCTAGTCGACGGTATCGATAAGCTTGAT
TATGCCAAGTACGCCCCCTATTGACGTCAATGACGGTAAATGGCCCGCCTGGCATTATGCCCAGTACATG
ACCTTATGGGACTTTCCTACTTGGCAGTACATCTACGTATTAGTCATCGCTATTACCATGGTGATGCGGT
TTTGGCAGTACATCAATGGGCGTGGATAGCGGTTTGACTCACGGGGATTTCCAAGTCTCCACCCCATTGA
CGTCAATGGGAGTTTGTTTTGGCACCAAAATCAACGGGACTTTCCAAAATGTCGTAACAACTCCGCCCCA
TTGACGCAAATGGGCGGTAGGCGTGTACGGTGGGAGGTCTATATAAGCAGAGCTGGTTTAGTGAACCGTC
AGATCCGCTAGAGCTTGGATCCCCTGGAGAAACTGAATCACCAGGATGGACTATAAGGACCACGACGGAG
ACTACAAGGATCATGATATTGATTACAAAGACGATGACGATAAGATGGCCCCAAAGAAGAAGCGGAAGGT
CGGTATCCACGGAGTCCCAGCAGCCGACAAGAAGTACAGCATCGGCCTGGACATCGGCACCAACTCTGTG
GGCTGGGCCGTGATCACCGACGAGTACAAGGTGCCCAGCAAGAAATTCAAGGTGCTGGGCAACACCGACC
GGCACAGCATCAAGAAGAACCTGATCGGAGCCCTGCTGTTCGACAGCGGCGAAACAGCCGAGGCCACCCG
GCTGAAGAGAACCGCCAGAAGAAGATACACCAGACGGAAGAACCGGATCTGCTATCTGCAAGAGATCTTC
AGCAACGAGATGGCCAAGGTGGACGACAGCTTCTTCCACAGACTGGAAGAGTCCTTCCTGGTGGAAGAGG
ATAAGAAGCACGAGCGGCACCCCATCTTCGGCAACATCGTGGACGAGGTGGCCTACCACGAGAAGTACCC
CACCATCTACCACCTGAGAAAGAAACTGGTGGACAGCACCGACAAGGCCGACCTGCGGCTGATCTATCTG
GCCCTGGCCCACATGATCAAGTTCCGGGGCCACTTCCTGATCGAGGGCGACCTGAACCCCGACAACAGCG
ACGTGGACAAGCTGTTCATCCAGCTGGTGCAGACCTACAACCAGCTGTTCGAGGAAAACCCCATCAACGC
CAGCGGCGTGGACGCCAAGGCCATCCTGTCTGCCAGACTGAGCAAGAGCAGACGGCTGGAAAATCTGATC
GCCCAGCTGCCCGGCGAGAAGAAGAATGGCCTGTTCGGAAACCTGATTGCCCTGAGCCTGGGCCTGACCC
CCAACTTCAAGAGCAACTTCGACCTGGCCGAGGATGCCAAACTGCAGCTGAGCAAGGACACCTACGACGA
CGACCTGGACAACCTGCTGGCCCAGATCGGCGACCAGTACGCCGACCTGTTTCTGGCCGCCAAGAACCTG
TCCGACGCCATCCTGCTGAGCGACATCCTGAGAGTGAACACCGAGATCACCAAGGCCCCCCTGAGCGCCT
CTATGATCAAGAGATACGACGAGCACCACCAGGACCTGACCCTGCTGAAAGCTCTCGTGCGGCAGCAGCT
GCCTGAGAAGTACAAAGAGATTTTCTTCGACCAGAGCAAGAACGGCTACGCCGGCTACATTGACGGCGGA
GCCAGCCAGGAAGAGTTCTACAAGTTCATCAAGCCCATCCTGGAAAAGATGGACGGCACCGAGGAACTGC
TCGTGAAGCTGAACAGAGAGGACCTGCTGCGGAAGCAGCGGACCTTCGACAACGGCAGCATCCCCCACCA
GATCCACCTGGGAGAGCTGCACGCCATTCTGCGGCGGCAGGAAGATTTTTACCCATTCCTGAAGGACAAC
CGGGAAAAGATCGAGAAGATCCTGACCTTCCGCATCCCCTACTACGTGGGCCCTCTGGCCAGGGGAAACA
GCAGATTCGCCTGGATGACCAGAAAGAGCGAGGAAACCATCACCCCCTGGAACTTCGAGGAAGTGGTGGA
CAAGGGCGCTTCCGCCCAGAGCTTCATCGAGCGGATGACCAACTTCGATAAGAACCTGCCCAACGAGAAG
GTGCTGCCCAAGCACAGCCTGCTGTACGAGTACTTCACCGTGTATAACGAGCTGACCAAAGTGAAATACG
TGACCGAGGGAATGAGAAAGCCCGCCTTCCTGAGCGGCGAGCAGAAAAAGGCCATCGTGGACCTGCTGTT
CAAGACCAACCGGAAAGTGACCGTGAAGCAGCTGAAAGAGGACTACTTCAAGAAAATCGAGTGCTTCGAC
TCCGTGGAAATCTCCGGCGTGGAAGATCGGTTCAACGCCTCCCTGGGCACATACCACGATCTGCTGAAAA
TTATCAAGGACAAGGACTTCCTGGACAATGAGGAAAACGAGGACATTCTGGAAGATATCGTGCTGACCCT
GACACTGTTTGAGGACAGAGAGATGATCGAGGAACGGCTGAAAACCTATGCCCACCTGTTCGACGACAAA
GTGATGAAGCAGCTGAAGCGGCGGAGATACACCGGCTGGGGCAGGCTGAGCCGGAAGCTGATCAACGGCA
TCCGGGACAAGCAGTCCGGCAAGACAATCCTGGATTTCCTGAAGTCCGACGGCTTCGCCAACAGAAACTT
CATGCAGCTGATCCACGACGACAGCCTGACCTTTAAAGAGGACATCCAGAAAGCCCAGGTGTCCGGCCAG
GGCGATAGCCTGCACGAGCACATTGCCAATCTGGCCGGCAGCCCCGCCATTAAGAAGGGCATCCTGCAGA
CAGTGAAGGTGGTGGACGAGCTCGTGAAAGTGATGGGCCGGCACAAGCCCGAGAACATCGTGATCGAAAT
GGCCAGAGAGAACCAGACCACCCAGAAGGGACAGAAGAACAGCCGCGAGAGAATGAAGCGGATCGAAGAG
GGCATCAAAGAGCTGGGCAGCCAGATCCTGAAAGAACACCCCGTGGAAAACACCCAGCTGCAGAACGAGA
AGCTGTACCTGTACTACCTGCAGAATGGGCGGGATATGTACGTGGACCAGGAACTGGACATCAACCGGCT
GTCCGACTACGATGTGGACCATATCGTGCCTCAGAGCTTTCTGAAGGACGACTCCATCGACAACAAGGTG
CTGACCAGAAGCGACAAGAACCGGGGCAAGAGCGACAACGTGCCCTCCGAAGAGGTCGTGAAGAAGATGA
AGAACTACTGGCGGCAGCTGCTGAACGCCAAGCTGATTACCCAGAGAAAGTTCGACAATCTGACCAAGGC
CGAGAGAGGCGGCCTGAGCGAACTGGATAAGGCCGGCTTCATCAAGAGACAGCTGGTGGAAACCCGGCAG
ATCACAAAGCACGTGGCACAGATCCTGGACTCCCGGATGAACACTAAGTACGACGAGAATGACAAGCTGA
TCCGGGAAGTGAAAGTGATCACCCTGAAGTCCAAGCTGGTGTCCGATTTCCGGAAGGATTTCCAGTTTTA
CAAAGTGCGCGAGATCAACAACTACCACCACGCCCACGACGCCTACCTGAACGCCGTCGTGGGAACCGCC
CTGATCAAAAAGTACCCTAAGCTGGAAAGCGAGTTCGTGTACGGCGACTACAAGGTGTACGACGTGCGGA
AGATGATCGCCAAGAGCGAGCAGGAAATCGGCAAGGCTACCGCCAAGTACTTCTTCTACAGCAACATCAT
GAACTTTTTCAAGACCGAGATTACCCTGGCCAACGGCGAGATCCGGAAGCGGCCTCCGATCGAGACAAAC
GGCGAAACCGGGGAGATCGTGTGGGATAAGGGCCGGGATTTTGCCACCGTGCGGAAAGTGCTGAGCATGC
CCCAAGTGAATATCGTGAAAAAGACCGAGGTGCAGACAGGCGGCTTCAGCAAAGAGTCTATCCTGCCCAA
GAGGAACAGCGATAAGCTGATCGCCAGAAAGAAGGACTGGGACCCTAAGAAGTACGGCGGCTTCGACAGC
CCCACCGTGGCCTATTCTGTGCTGGTGGTGGCCAAAGTGGAAAAGGGCAAGTCCAAGAAACTGAAGAGTG
TGAAAGAGCTGCTGGGGATCACCATCATGGAAAGAAGCAGCTTCGAGAAGAATCCCATCGACTTTCTGGA
AGCCAAGGGCTACAAAGAAGTGAAAAAGGACCTGATCATCAAGCTGCCTAAGTACTCCCTGTTCGAGCTG
GAAAACGGCCGGAAGAGAATGCTGGCCTCTGCCGGCGAACTGCAGAAGGGAAACGAACTGGCCCTGCCCT
CCAAATATGTGAACTTCCTGTACCTGGCCAGCCACTATGAGAAGCTGAAGGGCTCCCCCGAGGATAATGA
GCAGAAACAGCTGTTTGTGGAACAGCACAAGCACTACCTGGACGAGATCATCGAGCAGATCAGCGAGTTC
TCCAAGAGAGTGATCCTGGCCGACGCTAATCTGGACAAAGTGCTGTCCGCCTACAACAAGCACCGGGATA
AGCCCATCAGAGAGCAGGCCGAGAATATCATCCACCTGTTTACCCTGACCAATCTGGGAGCCCCTGCCGC
CTTCAAGTACTTTGACACCACCATCGACCGGAAGAGGTACACCAGCACCAAAGAGGTGCTGGACGCCACC
CTGATCCACCAGAGCATCACCGGCCTGTACGAGACACGGATCGACCTGTCTCAGCTGGGAGGCGACAAAA
GGCCGGCGGCCACGAAAAAGGCCGGCCAGGCAAAAAAGAAAAAGTAAGAATTCCTAGAGCTCGCTGACCT
GGTGATTCAGTTTCTCCAGGCCGCGGCCTGCTGCCGGCTCTGCGGCCTCTTCCGCGTCTTCGAGATCTGC
CTCGACTGTGCCTTCTAGTTGCCAGCCATCTGTTGTTTGCCCCTCCCCCGTGCCTTCCTTGACCCTGGAA
GGTGCCACTCCCACTGTCCTTTCCTAATAAAATGAGGAAATTGCATCGCATTGTCTGAGTAGGTGTCATT
CTATTCTGGGGGGTGGGGTGGGGCAGGACAGCAAGGGGGAGGATTGGGAAGACAATAGCAGGCATGCTGG
GGACTCGAGTTAAGGGCGAATTCCCGATAAGGATCTTCCTAGAGCATGGCTACGTAGATAAGTAGCATGG
CGGGTTAATCATTAACTACAAGGAACCCCTAGTGATGGAGTTGGCCACTCCCTCTCTGCGCGCTCGCTCG
CTCACTGAGGCCGGGCGACCAAAGGTCGCCCGACGCCCGGGCTTTGCCCGGGCGGCCTCAGTGAGCGAGC
GAGCGCGCAGCCTTAATTAACCTAATTCACTGGCCGTCGTTTTACAACGTCGTGACTGGGAAAACCCTGG
CGTTACCCAACTTAATCGCCTTGCAGCACATCCCCCTTTCGCCAGCTGGCGTAATAGCGAAGAGGCCCGC
ACCGATCGCCCTTCCCAACAGTTGCGCAGCCTGAATGGCGAATGGG
[124 nt withheld, positions 5857-5980]
C
[91 nt withheld, positions 5982-6072]
A
[49 nt withheld, positions 6074-6122]
CCTTTGACGTTGGAGTCCACGTTCTTT
[37 nt withheld, positions 6150-6186]
ACCCTATCTCGGTCTATTCTTTTGATTTATAAGGGATTTTGCCGATTTCGGCCTATTGGTTAAAAAATGA
GCTGATTTAACAAAAATTTAACGCGAATTTTAACAAAATATTAACGCTTACAATTTAGGTGGCACTTTTC
GGGGAAATGTGCGCGGAACCCCTATTTGTTTATTTTTCTAAATACATTCAAATATGTATCCGCTCATGAG
ACAATAACCCTGATAAATGCTTCAATAATATTGAAAAAGGAAGAGTATGAGTATTCAACATTTCCGTGTC
GCCCTTATTCCCTTTTTTGCGGCATTTTGCCTTCCTGTTTTTGCTCACCCAGAAACGCTGGTGAAAGTAA
AAGATGCTGAAGATCAGTTGGGTGCACGAGTGGGTTACATCGAACTGGATCTCAACAGCGGTAAGATCCT
TGAGAGTTTTCGCCCCGAAGAACGTTTTCCAATGATGAGCACTTTTAAAGTTCTGCTATGTGGCGCGGTA
TTATCCCGTATTGACGCCGGGCAAGAGCAACTCGGTCGCCGCATACACTATTCTCAGAATGACTTGGTTG
AGTACTCACCAGTCACAGAAAAGCATCTTACGGATGGCATGACAGTAAGAGAATTATGCAGTGCTGCCAT
AACCATGAGTGATAACACTGCGGCCAACTTACTTCTGACAACGATCGGAGGACCGAAGGAGCTAACCGCT
TTTTTGCACAACATGGGGGATCATGTAACTCGCCTTGATCGTTGGGAACCGGAGCTGAATGAAGCCATAC
CAAACGACGAGCGTGACACCACGATGCCTGTAGCAATGGCAACAACGTTGCGCAAACTATTAACTGGCGA
ACTACTTACTCTAGCTTCCCGGCAACAATTAATAGACTGGATGGAGGCGGATAAAGTTGCAGGACCACTT
CTGCGCTCGGCCCTTCCGGCTGGCTGGTTTATTGCTGATAAATCTGGAGCCGGTGAGCGTGGGTCTCGCG
GTATCATTGCAGCACTGGGGCCAGATGGTAAGCCCTCCCGTATCGTAGTTATCTACACGACGGGGAGTCA
GGCAACTATGGATGAACGAAATAGACAGATCGCTGAGATAGGTGCCTCACTGATTAAGCATTGGTAACTG
TCAGACCAAGTTTACTCATATATACTTTAGATTGATTTAAAACTTCATTTTTAATTTAAAAGGATCTAGG
TGAAGATCCTTTTTGATAATCTCATGACCAAAATCCCTTAACGTGAGTTTTCGTTCCACTGAGCGTCAGA
CCCCGTAGAAAAGATCAAAGGATCTTCTTGAGATCCTTTTTTTCTGCGCGTAATCTGCTGCTTGCAAACA
AAAAAACCACCGCTACCAGCGGTGGTTTGTTTGCCGGATCAAGAGCTACCAACTCTTTTTCCGAAGGTAA
CTGGCTTCAGCAGAGCGCAGATACCAAATACTGTTCTTCTAGTGTAGCCGTAGTTAGGCCACCACTTCAA
GAACTCTGTAGCACCGCCTACATACCTCGCTCTGCTAATCCTGTTACCAGTGGCTGCTGCCAGTGGCGAT
AAGTCGTGTCTTACCGGGTTGGACTCAAGACGATAGTTACCGGATAAGGCGCAGCGGTCGGGCTGAACGG
GGGGTTCGTGCACACAGCCCAGCTTGGAGCGAACGACCTACACCGAACTGAGATACCTACAGCGTGAGCT
ATGAGAAAGCGCCACGCTTCCCGAAGGGAGAAAGGCGGACAGGTATCCGGTAAGCGGCAGGGTCGGAACA
GGAGAGCGCACGAGGGAGCTTCCAGGGGGAAACGCCTGGTATCTTTATAGTCCTGTCGGGTTTCGCCACC
TCTGACTTGAGCGTCGATTTTTGTGATGCTCGTCAGGGGGGCGGAGCCTATGGAAAAACGCCAGCAACGC
GGCCTTTTTACGGTTCCTGGCCTTTTGCTGGCCTTTTGCTCACATGTTCTTTCCTGCGTTATCCCCTGAT
TCTGTGGATAACCGTATTACCGCCTTTGAGTGAGCTGATACCGCTCGCCGCAGCCGAACGACCGAGCGCA
GCGAGTCAGTGAGCGAGGAAGCGGAAG
Features (pLannotate 1.2.2; 19 found; start..end, strand, type, name):
      2..94      +  CDS            lacI (fragment): lac repressor; lacI; The lac repressor binds to the lac operator to inhibit transcription in E. coli. This inhibition can be relieved by adding lactose or isopropyl-β-D-thiogalactopyranoside (IPTG).
    107..128     +  protein_bind   CAP binding site: CAP binding activates transcription in the presence of cAMP. E. coli catabolite activator protein
    143..173     +  promoter       lac promoter: promoter for the E. coli lac operon
    181..197     +  protein_bind   lac operator: The lac repressor binds to the lac operator to inhibit transcription in E. coli. This inhibition can be relieved by adding lactose or isopropyl-β-D-thiogalactopyranoside (IPTG). lac repressor encoded by lacI
    258..388     -  repeat_region  AAV2 ITR (fragment): inverted terminal repeat of adeno-associated virus serotype 2 inverted
    467..490     -  misc_feature   MCS (fragment): pBluescript multiple cloning site
    491..620     +  enhancer       CMV enhancer (fragment): human cytomegalovirus immediate early enhancer; contains an 18-bp deletion relative to the standard CMV enhancer
    621..824     +  promoter       CMV promoter: human cytomegalovirus (CMV) immediate early promoter
   1006..2607    +  CDS            Cas9(N): N-terminal portion of Streptococcus pyogenes Cas9 (Zetsche et al., 2015)
   2608..5106    +  CDS            Cas9(C): C-terminal portion of Streptococcus pyogenes Cas9 (Zetsche et al., 2015)
   5107..5154    +  CDS            nucleoplasmin NLS: bipartite nuclear localization signal from nucleoplasmin
   5201..5242    +  misc_feature   WPRE (fragment): woodchuck hepatitis virus posttranscriptional regulatory element
   5256..5463    +  polyA_signal   bGH poly(A) signal: bovine growth hormone polyadenylation signal
   5551..5681    +  repeat_region  AAV2 ITR (fragment): inverted terminal repeat of adeno-associated virus serotype 2 inverted
   5695..5852    +  CDS            lacZα (fragment): LacZα fragment of β-galactosidase; lacZ fragment
   5857..6285    +  rep_origin     f1 ori (sequence partly withheld): f1 bacteriophage origin of replication; arrow indicates direction of (+) strand synthesis
   6338..6442    +  promoter       AmpR promoter: bla
   6443..7303    +  CDS            AmpR: β-lactamase; bla; confers resistance to ampicillin, carbenicillin, and related antibiotics
   7474..8062    +  rep_origin     ori: high-copy-number ColE1/pMB1/pBR322/pUC origin of replication
