[The description below was written by a language model from this plasmid's Addgene catalogue record and pLannotate feature annotations shown in this document.]
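Description:
pAAV_COL4A3_self-cleavingCas9 is an adeno-associated virus transfer plasmid built on the pAAV2.1 backbone, about 8.2 kb in total, designed to deliver a self-limiting Streptococcus pyogenes Cas9 to mammalian cells. It is propagated in E. coli as a high-copy plasmid through a ColE1/pUC-type origin and selected with ampicillin via the β-lactamase gene. The backbone also carries an f1 phage origin and remnants of a lac region (lacI and lacZα fragments, lac promoter and operator) that play no role in the payload. Use of a recombination-deficient growth strain is consistent with the need to keep the repeat-rich ITRs intact.

Between the two AAV2 inverted terminal repeats, which direct replication and packaging of the intervening DNA into AAV particles, lies a single expression cassette. A shortened CMV enhancer and the CMV immediate early promoter drive the full SpCas9 coding sequence (annotated as contiguous N- and C-terminal portions), fused at its C-terminus to a bipartite nucleoplasmin nuclear localization signal. This is followed by a small WPRE fragment and the bovine growth hormone polyadenylation signal. According to the catalogue entry, the Cas9 insert is flanked by target sites for a COL4A3-directed sgRNA, so that once Cas9 and that guide are present together the nuclease cuts its own expression cassette and is inactivated, limiting the duration of Cas9 activity. These target sites are not annotated in the feature table, and no sgRNA cassette appears on this plasmid, so the guide is presumably supplied separately. The associated work concerns COL4A3 and COL4A5 gene editing in podocyte-lineage cells as an approach to Alport syndrome.
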