Addgene plasmid #130281: pAAV_COL4A3_self-cleavingCas9
Purpose: Expresses an spCas9 under the control of a CMV promoter; The spCas9 is flanked by COL4A3 sgRNA targets to induce its self-cleaving and inactivation
Depositing lab: Silvestro Conticello. Depositing organization: Institute for Cancer Research, Prevention and Clinical network (ISPRO). Publication: New frontiers to cure Alport syndrome: COL4A3 and COL4A5 gene editing in podocyte-lineage cells. Daga S, Donati F, Capitani K, Croci S, Tita R, Giliberti A, Valentino F, Benetti E, Fallerini C, Niccheri F, Baldassarri M, Mencarelli MA, Frullanti E, Furini S, Conticello SG, Renieri A, Pinto AM. Eur J Hum Genet. 2019 Nov 21. pii: 10.1038/s41431-019-0537-8. doi: 10.1038/s41431-019-0537-8. PubMed 31754267.
Backbone
  Vector backbone: pAAV2.1
  Backbone size w/o insert (bp): 3889
  Total vector size (bp): 8239
  Vector type: AAV
Growth in bacteria
  Bacterial resistance: Ampicillin, 100 μg/mL
  Growth temperature: 37°C
  Growth strain: NEB Stable
  Copy number: High Copy
Gene/Insert
  Gene/Insert name: spCas9
  Insert size (bp): 4350
  Promoter: CMV
  Cloning method: Restriction Enzyme; 5′ cloning site BamHI (not destroyed); 3′ cloning site SacII (not destroyed)
  Sequencing primers: 5′ cgtggatagcggtttgactc
Terms and licenses: Academic/Nonprofit Terms; Industry Terms: Not Available to Industry
How to cite: pAAV_COL4A3_self-cleavingCas9 was a gift from Silvestro Conticello (Addgene plasmid # 130281 ; http://n2t.net/addgene:130281 ; RRID:Addgene_130281)
